>Addgene plasmid #230639 | AiP1390 - pAAV-AiE2161m-minBG-SYFP2-WPRE3-BGHpA | addgene full sequence | sequence record 470430 | Addgene NGS Result
CCTGCAGGCAGCTGCGCGCTCGCTCGCTCACTGAGGCCGCCCGGGCGTCGGGCGACCTTTGGTCGCCCGG
CCTCAGTGAGCGAGCGAGCGCGCAGAGAGGGAGTGGCCAACTCCATCACTAGGGGTTCCTGCGGCCGCAC
GCGTCACCATGTGGAAAGCAAAAGAGTAATTTTTACTTGATTGTTTTGCCTACTGAATCCAACCAGTAAA
AGTAAATATTCTCCCTTTTCCCCGCTGGAGAGAGGCAGATAGAACCAGTTCTAGTCTGGGAACTACTTCC
TGGTTGCACAGGAGCCTGCTAGAGCCTCCTCCCCCGACTCAGCTGGGCACAGGAAGGTGGCTTCGTCCCT
AAAAGGTAGCGCCCGAGGTCTGGTGAGGACACAGTGAGCTGGTTGGCCATGTGAAGTGAGCCAGAGGAGG
AGAAGGTTGAGGTCGCTGGTCCTTAGCTCTGACCTGCTGTTCCCGGTTTCCTTCAGCCAATTCTCCCTTC
GATTATTTTTAGCATGGAGCAGCGGACAAAGGCAGTGGGCCAGCAAGGGAAGATAGATTTCTATCTTAAC
CAGGCCACTTACACGGGACCTCTGTCTTCTAGTCTGTAGAGTATAGTAGATAGTCCCAGCGCTTTACCCT
GTCACTGTTAAAAACACTATGACCTGCACACCACCATTATCTTCATCACCTCCAGAGCTCGGGCTGGGCA
TAAAAGTCAGGGCAGAGCCATCTATTGCTTACATTTGCTTCTGGGATCCAGATCTTTCGAAGCTAGCGCT
ACCGGTCGCCACCATGGTGAGCAAGGGCGAGGAGCTGTTCACCGGGGTGGTGCCCATCCTGGTCGAGCTG
GACGGCGACGTAAACGGCCACAAGTTCAGCGTGTCCGGCGAGGGCGAGGGCGATGCCACCTACGGCAAGC
TGACCCTGAAGCTGATCTGCACCACCGGCAAGCTGCCCGTGCCCTGGCCCACCCTCGTGACCACCCTGGG
CTACGGCGTGCAGTGCTTCGCCCGCTACCCCGACCACATGAAGCAGCACGACTTCTTCAAGTCCGCCATG
CCCGAAGGCTACGTCCAGGAGCGCACCATCTTCTTCAAGGACGACGGCAACTACAAGACCCGCGCCGAGG
TGAAGTTCGAGGGCGACACCCTGGTGAACCGCATCGAGCTGAAGGGCATCGACTTCAAGGAGGACGGCAA
CATCCTGGGGCACAAGCTGGAGTACAACTACAACAGCCACAACGTCTATATCACCGCCGACAAGCAGAAG
AACGGCATCAAGGCCAACTTCAAGATCCGCCACAACATCGAGGACGGCGGCGTGCAGCTCGCCGACCACT
ACCAGCAGAACACCCCCATCGGCGACGGCCCCGTGCTGCTGCCCGACAACCACTACCTGAGCTACCAGTC
CAAGCTGAGCAAAGACCCCAACGAGAAGCGCGATCACATGGTCCTGCTGGAGTTCGTGACCGCCGCCGGG
ATCACTCTCGGCATGGACGAGCTGTACAAGTAAGTCGACGGCGCGCCGCGGCCGCGAATTCGATATCATA
ATCAACCTCTGGATTACAAAATTTGTGAAAGATTGACTGGTATTCTTAACTATGTTGCTCCTTTTACGCT
ATGTGGATACGCTGCTTTAATGCCTTTGTATCATGCTATTGCTTCCCGTATGGCTTTCATTTTCTCCTCC
TTGTATAAATCCTGGTTAGTTCTTGCCACGGCGGAACTCATCGCCGCCTGCCTTGCCCGCTGCTGGACAG
GGGCTCGGCTGTTGGGCACTGACAATTCCGTGGCTCGAGAGATCTTCGACTGTGCCTTCTAGTTGCCAGC
CATCTGTTGTTTGCCCCTCCCCCGTGCCTTCCTTGACCCTGGAAGGTGCCACTCCCACTGTCCTTTCCTA
ATAAAATGAGGAAATTGCATCGCATTGTCTGAGTAGGTGTCATTCTATTCTGGGGGGTGGGGTGGGGCAG
GACAGCAAGGGGGAGGATTGGGAAGACAATAGCAGGCATGAGATCTCACGTGCGGACCGAGCGGCCGCAG
GAACCCCTAGTGATGGAGTTGGCCACTCCCTCTCTGCGCGCTCGCTCGCTCACTGAGGCCGGGCGACCAA
AGGTCGCCCGACGCCCGGGCTTTGCCCGGGCGGCCTCAGTGAGCGAGCGAGCGCGCAGCTGCCTGCAGGG
GCGCCTGATGCGGTATTTTCTCCTTACGCATCTGTGCGGTATTTCACACCGCATA
[95 nt withheld, positions 2226-2320]
T
[46 nt withheld, positions 2322-2367]
C
[141 nt withheld, positions 2369-2509]
CCTTTGACGTTGGAGTCCACGTTCTTT
[37 nt withheld, positions 2537-2573]
ACTCTATCTCGGGCTATTCTTTTGATTTATAAGGGATTTTGCCGATTTCGGTCTATTGGTTAAAAAATGA
GCTGATTTAACAAAAATTTAACGCGAATTTTAACAAAATATTAACGTTTACAATTTTATGGTGCACTCTC
AGTACAATCTGCTCTGATGCCGCATAGTTAAGCCAGCCCCGACACCCGCCAACACCCGCTGACGCGCCCT
GACGGGCTTGTCTGCTCCCGGCATCCGCTTACAGACAAGCTGTGACCGTCTCCGGGAGCTGCATGTGTCA
GAGGTTTTCACCGTCATCACCGAAACGCGCGAGACGAAAGGGCCTCGTGATACGCCTATTTTTATAGGTT
AATGTCATGATAATAATGGTTTCTTAGACGTCAGGTGGCACTTTTCGGGGAAATGTGCGCGGAACCCCTA
TTTGTTTATTTTTCTAAATACATTCAAATATGTATCCGCTCATGAGACAATAACCCTGATAAATGCTTCA
ATAATATTGAAAAAGGAAGAGTATGAGTATTCAACATTTCCGTGTCGCCCTTATTCCCTTTTTTGCGGCA
TTTTGCCTTCCTGTTTTTGCTCACCCAGAAACGCTGGTGAAAGTAAAAGATGCTGAAGATCAGTTGGGTG
CACGAGTGGGTTACATCGAACTGGATCTCAACAGCGGTAAGATCCTTGAGAGTTTTCGCCCCGAAGAACG
TTTTCCAATGATGAGCACTTTTAAAGTTCTGCTATGTGGCGCGGTATTATCCCGTATTGACGCCGGGCAA
GAGCAACTCGGTCGCCGCATACACTATTCTCAGAATGACTTGGTTGAGTACTCACCAGTCACAGAAAAGC
ATCTTACGGATGGCATGACAGTAAGAGAATTATGCAGTGCTGCCATAACCATGAGTGATAACACTGCGGC
CAACTTACTTCTGACAACGATCGGAGGACCGAAGGAGCTAACCGCTTTTTTGCACAACATGGGGGATCAT
GTAACTCGCCTTGATCGTTGGGAACCGGAGCTGAATGAAGCCATACCAAACGACGAGCGTGACACCACGA
TGCCTGTAGCAATGGCAACAACGTTGCGCAAACTATTAACTGGCGAACTACTTACTCTAGCTTCCCGGCA
ACAATTAATAGACTGGATGGAGGCGGATAAAGTTGCAGGACCACTTCTGCGCTCGGCCCTTCCGGCTGGC
TGGTTTATTGCTGATAAATCTGGAGCCGGTGAGCGTGGGTCTCGCGGTATCATTGCAGCACTGGGGCCAG
ATGGTAAGCCCTCCCGTATCGTAGTTATCTACACGACGGGGAGTCAGGCAACTATGGATGAACGAAATAG
ACAGATCGCTGAGATAGGTGCCTCACTGATTAAGCATTGGTAACTGTCAGACCAAGTTTACTCATATATA
CTTTAGATTGATTTAAAACTTCATTTTTAATTTAAAAGGATCTAGGTGAAGATCCTTTTTGATAATCTCA
TGACCAAAATCCCTTAACGTGAGTTTTCGTTCCACTGAGCGTCAGACCCCGTAGAAAAGATCAAAGGATC
TTCTTGAGATCCTTTTTTTCTGCGCGTAATCTGCTGCTTGCAAACAAAAAAACCACCGCTACCAGCGGTG
GTTTGTTTGCCGGATCAAGAGCTACCAACTCTTTTTCCGAAGGTAACTGGCTTCAGCAGAGCGCAGATAC
CAAATACTGTTCTTCTAGTGTAGCCGTAGTTAGGCCACCACTTCAAGAACTCTGTAGCACCGCCTACATA
CCTCGCTCTGCTAATCCTGTTACCAGTGGCTGCTGCCAGTGGCGATAAGTCGTGTCTTACCGGGTTGGAC
TCAAGACGATAGTTACCGGATAAGGCGCAGCGGTCGGGCTGAACGGGGGGTTCGTGCACACAGCCCAGCT
TGGAGCGAACGACCTACACCGAACTGAGATACCTACAGCGTGAGCTATGAGAAAGCGCCACGCTTCCCGA
AGGGAGAAAGGCGGACAGGTATCCGGTAAGCGGCAGGGTCGGAACAGGAGAGCGCACGAGGGAGCTTCCA
GGGGGAAACGCCTGGTATCTTTATAGTCCTGTCGGGTTTCGCCACCTCTGACTTGAGCGTCGATTTTTGT
GATGCTCGTCAGGGGGGCGGAGCCTATGGAAAAACGCCAGCAACGCGGCCTTTTTACGGTTCCTGGCCTT
TTGCTGGCCTTTTGCTCACATGT
Features (pLannotate 1.2.2; 14 found; start..end, strand, type, name):
     12..39      +  repeat_region  AAV2 ITR (fragment): inverted terminal repeat of adeno-associated virus serotype 2 inverted
     68..95      +  repeat_region  AAV2 ITR (fragment): inverted terminal repeat of adeno-associated virus serotype 2 inverted
    784..1500    +  CDS            SYFP2: SYFP2 is a basic (constitutively fluorescent) yellow fluorescent protein published in 2006, derived from Aequorea victoria. It is reported to be a very rapidly-maturing monomer with moderate acid sensitivity.
   1540..1697    +  misc_feature   WPRE (fragment): woodchuck hepatitis virus posttranscriptional regulatory element
   1703..1783    +  misc_feature   WPRE (fragment): woodchuck hepatitis virus posttranscriptional regulatory element
   1800..1911    +  polyA_signal   bGH poly(A) signal: bovine growth hormone polyadenylation signal
   2029..2169    +  repeat_region  AAV2 ITR: inverted terminal repeat of adeno-associated virus serotype 2 inverted
   2174..2225    -  misc_feature   bom (fragment): basis of mobility region from pBR322
   2244..2699    +  rep_origin     f1 ori (sequence partly withheld): f1 bacteriophage origin of replication; arrow indicates direction of (+) strand synthesis
   2700..2749    -  misc_feature   bom (fragment): basis of mobility region from pBR322
   2851..2886    -  CDS            rop (fragment): Rop protein, which maintains plasmids at low copy number; rop
   2981..3085    +  promoter       AmpR promoter: bla
   3086..3946    +  CDS            AmpR: β-lactamase; bla; confers resistance to ampicillin, carbenicillin, and related antibiotics
   4117..4705    +  rep_origin     ori: high-copy-number ColE1/pMB1/pBR322/pUC origin of replication
