[The description below was written by a language model from this plasmid's Addgene catalogue record and pLannotate feature annotations shown in this document.]
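Description:
AiP1390 - pAAV-AiE2161m-minBG-SYFP2-WPRE3-BGHpA is an adeno-associated virus transfer plasmid built on a pAAV2 backbone, about 4.8 kb in the sequenced record. It is intended for packaging a reporter genome into recombinant AAV for delivery to brain tissue. In bacteria it is maintained through a high-copy ColE1/pUC-type origin and selected with ampicillin via the β-lactamase gene and its own promoter. An f1 phage origin is also present, along with small remnants of pBR322 bom and rop sequences. The automated annotation detects one complete AAV2 inverted terminal repeat downstream of the cassette. At the upstream end it finds only two short ITR fragments, so the left repeat is incompletely annotated in this sequence record. A recombination-reducing growth strain is listed, as is common for ITR-containing plasmids.

Between the ITRs, the enhancer AiE2161m is placed ahead of a minimal promoter recorded as minBG (per the name and catalogue fields). Neither element is annotated in the feature table, but they presumably occupy the unannotated region preceding the reporter, and the listed MluI and SacI cloning sites are consistent with an exchangeable enhancer module. A minimal promoter has little activity alone, so expression should depend largely on the enhancer. The reporter is SYFP2, a rapidly maturing monomeric yellow fluorescent protein. It is followed by WPRE3, a shortened woodchuck posttranscriptional regulatory element (annotated as two WPRE fragments) that boosts transcript expression while saving packaging space, and then by the bovine growth hormone polyadenylation signal. The stated purpose is to drive AAV-mediated transgene expression in specific populations of brain cells, though the record does not name the targeted population. The plasmid belongs to a collection of enhancer AAVs for genetic access to cortical cell types.
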