Addgene plasmid #230639: AiP1390 - pAAV-AiE2161m-minBG-SYFP2-WPRE3-BGHpA
Purpose: AiE2161m is an enhancer sequence, designed to drive AAV-mediated transgene expression in specific populations of brain cells
Depositing lab: Allen Institute for Brain Science & Bosiljka Tasic. Depositing organization: Allen Institute. Publication: A suite of enhancer AAVs and transgenic mouse lines for genetic access to cortical cell types. Ben-Simon Y, Hooper M, Narayan S, Daigle TL, Dwivedi D, Way SW, Oster A, Stafford DA, Mich JK, Taormina MJ, Martinez RA, Opitz-Araya X, Roth JR, Alexander JR, Allen S, Amster A, Arbuckle J, Ayala A, Baker PM, Bakken TE, Barcelli T, Barta S, Bendrick J, Bertagnolli D, Bielstein C, Bishwakarma P, Bowlus J, Boyer G, Brouner K, Casian B, Casper T, Chakka AB, Chakrabarty R, Chance RK, Chavan S, Clark M, Colbert K, Collman F, Daniel S, Departee M, DiValentin P, Donadio N, Dotson N, Egdorf T, Fliss T, Gabitto M, Garcia J, Gary A, Gasperini M, Gloe J, Goldy J, Gore BB, Graybuck L, Greisman N, Haeseleer F, Halterman C, Haradon Z, Hastings SD, Helback O, Ho W, Hockemeyer D, Huang C, Huff S, Hunker A, Johansen N, Jones D, Juneau Z, Kalmbach B, Kannan M, Khem S, Kussick E, Kutsal R, Larsen R, Lee C, Lee AY, Leibly M, Lenz GH, Li S, Liang E, Lusk N, Madigan Z, Malloy J, Malone J, McCue R, Melchor J, Mollenkopf T, Moosman S, Morin E, Newman D, Ng L, Ngo K, Omstead V, Otto S, Oyama A, Pena N, Pham T, Phillips E, Pom CA, Potekhina L, Ransford S, Ray PL, Rette D, Reynoldson C, Rimorin C, Rocha D, Ruiz A, Sanchez REA, Sawyer L, Sedeno-Cortes A, Sevigny JP, Shapovalova N, Shepard N, Shulga L, Sigler AR, Siverts L, Soliman S, Somasundaram S, Staats B, Stewart K, Szelenyi E, Tieu M, Trader C, Tran A, van Velthoven CTJ, Walker M, Wang Y, Weed N, Wirthlin M, Wood T, Wynalda B, Yao Z, Zhou T, Ariza J, Dee N, Reding M, Ronellenfitch K, Mufti S, Sunkin SM, Smith KA, Esposito L, Waters J, Thyagarajan B, Yao S, Lein ES, Zeng H, Levi BP, Ngai J, Ting JT, Tasic B. Cell. 2025 May 16:S0092-8674(25)00513-6. doi: 10.1016/j.cell.2025.05.002. PubMed 40403729.
Backbone
  Vector backbone: pAAV2
  Vector type: AAV
Growth in bacteria
  Bacterial resistance: Ampicillin, 100 μg/mL
  Growth temperature: 37°C
  Growth strain: NEB Stable
  Copy number: High Copy
Gene/Insert
  Gene/Insert name: SYFP2
  Species: Synthetic
  Promoter: minBG
  Cloning method: Restriction Enzyme; 5′ cloning site MluI (unknown if destroyed); 3′ cloning site SacI (unknown if destroyed)
Terms and licenses: Academic/Nonprofit Terms; Industry Terms: Not Available to Industry
How to cite: AiP1390 - pAAV-AiE2161m-minBG-SYFP2-WPRE3-BGHpA was a gift from Allen Institute for Brain Science & Bosiljka Tasic (Addgene plasmid # 230639 ; http://n2t.net/addgene:230639 ; RRID:Addgene_230639)
